LOCUS       Exported 3544 bp ds-DNA circular SYN 12-MAY-2021
DEFINITION  CRISPR/Cas based plant genome editing and gene regulation; used as
            template for making expression cassette with multiple gRNA target
            sites.
ACCESSION   .
VERSION     .
KEYWORDS    pCBC-DT1T2
SOURCE      synthetic DNA construct
  ORGANISM  synthetic DNA construct
REFERENCE   1 (bases 1 to 3544)
  AUTHORS   Xing HL, Dong L, Wang ZP, Zhang HY, Han CY, Liu B, Wang XC, Chen QJ
  TITLE     A CRISPR/Cas9 toolkit for multiplex genome editing in plants.
  JOURNAL   BMC Plant Biol. 2014 Nov 29;14(1):327.
  PUBMED    25432517
REFERENCE   2 (bases 1 to 3544)
  AUTHORS   .
  TITLE     Direct Submission
  JOURNAL   Exported May 12, 2021 from SnapGene Server 1.1.58
            http://www.snapgene.com
FEATURES             Location/Qualifiers
     source          1..3544
                     /organism="synthetic DNA construct"
                     /mol_type="other DNA"
     misc_RNA        20..95
                     /label=gRNA scaffold
                     /note="guide RNA scaffold for the Streptococcus pyogenes
                     CRISPR/Cas9 system"
     promoter        complement(644..662)
                     /label=SP6 promoter
                     /note="promoter for bacteriophage SP6 RNA polymerase"
     primer_bind     complement(645..662)
                     /label=SP6
                     /note="SP6 promoter, forward primer"
     primer_bind     complement(680..696)
                     /label=M13 rev
                     /note="common sequencing primer, one of multiple similar
                     variants"
     primer_bind     complement(680..696)
                     /label=M13 Reverse
                     /note="In lacZ gene. Also called M13-rev"
     primer_bind     complement(693..715)
                     /label=M13/pUC Reverse
                     /note="In lacZ gene"
     promoter        complement(735..782)
                     /label=EM7 promoter
                     /note="synthetic bacterial promoter "
     primer_bind     complement(793..816)
                     /label=pENTR-F
                     /note="pENTR vectors, forward primer"
     terminator      824..851
                     /label=rrnB T2 terminator
                     /note="transcription terminator T2 from the E. coli rrnB
                     gene"
     terminator      943..1029
                     /gene="Escherichia coli rrnB"
                     /label=rrnB T1 terminator
                     /note="transcription terminator T1 from the E. coli rrnB
                     gene"
     rep_origin      complement(1194..1782)
                     /direction=LEFT
                     /label=ori
                     /note="high-copy-number ColE1/pMB1/pBR322/pUC origin of
                     replication"
     primer_bind     complement(1274..1293)
                     /label=pBR322ori-F
                     /note="pBR322 origin, forward primer"
     CDS             complement(2007..2666)
                     /codon_start=1
                     /gene="cat"
                     /product="chloramphenicol acetyltransferase"
                     /label=CmR
                     /note="confers resistance to chloramphenicol"
                     /translation="MEKKITGYTTVDISQWHRKEHFEAFQSVAQCTYNQTVQLDITAFL
                     KTVKKSKHKFYPAFIHILARLMNAHPEFRMAMKDGELVIWDSVHPCYTVFHEQTETFSS
                     LWSEYHDDFRQFLHIYSQDVACYGENLAYFPKGFIENMFFVSANPWVSFTSFDLNVANM
                     DNFFAPVFTMGKYYTQGDKVLMPLAIQVHHAVCDGFHVGRMLNELQQYCDEWQGGA"
     primer_bind     2581..2600
                     /label=CAT-R
                     /note="Chloramphenicol resistance gene, reverse primer"
     CDS             complement(3015..3317)
                     /codon_start=1
                     /gene="ccdB"
                     /product="CcdB, a bacterial toxin that poisons DNA gyrase"
                     /label=ccdB
                     /note="Plasmids containing the ccdB gene cannot be
                     propagated in standard E. coli strains."
                     /translation="QFKVYTYKRESRYRLFVDVQSDIIDTPGRRMVIPLASARLLSDKV
                     SRELYPVVHIGDESWRMMTTDMASVPVSVIGEEVADLSHRENDIKNAINLMFWGI"
     primer_bind     complement(3117..3136)
                     /label=ccdB-fwd
                     /note="ccdB gene, forward primer"
     primer_bind     3440..3462
                     /label=M13/pUC Forward
                     /note="In lacZ gene"
     primer_bind     3454..3471
                     /label=M13 Forward
                     /note="In lacZ gene. Also called M13-F20 or M13 (-21)
                     Forward"
     primer_bind     3455..3471
                     /label=M13 fwd
                     /note="common sequencing primer, one of multiple similar
                     variants"
     primer_bind     3478..3497
                     /label=T7
                     /note="T7 promoter, forward primer"
     promoter        3478..3496
                     /label=T7 promoter
                     /note="promoter for bacteriophage T7 RNA polymerase"
ORIGIN
        1 gacggccatg gcggttctcg ttttagagct agaaatagca agttaaaata aggctagtcc
       61 gttatcaact tgaaaaagtg gcaccgagtc ggtgcttttt tttgcaaaat tttccagatc
      121 gatttcttct tcctctgttc ttcggcgttc aatttctggg gttttctctt cgttttctgt
      181 aactgaaacc taaaatttga cctaaaaaaa atctcaaata atatgattca gtggttttgt
      241 acttttcagt tagttgagtt ttgcagttcc gatgagataa accaatatta atccaaacta
      301 ctgcagcctg acagacaaat gaggatgcaa acaattttaa agtttatcta acgctagctg
      361 ttttgtttct tctctctggt gcaccaacga cggcgttttc tcaatcataa agaggcttgt
      421 tttacttaag gccaataatg ttgatggatc gaaagaagag ggcttttaat aaacgagccc
      481 gtttaagctg taaacgatgt caaaaacatc ccacatcgtt cagttgaaaa tagaagctct
      541 gtttatatat tggtagagtc gactaagaga ttggcaaagt tatacaatgg cagtttagag
      601 accaataatc cttggcctta agggccttgc atagcttgag tattctatag tgtcacctaa
      661 atagcttggc gtaatcatgg tcatagctgt ttcctgtgtg aaattgttat ccgctcggtt
      721 tagttcctca ccttgtcgta ttatactatg ccgatatact atgccgatga ttaattgtca
      781 acacttaagt aactaactaa caggaagagt ttgtagaaac gcaaaaaggc catccgtcag
      841 gatggccttc tgcttagttt gatgcctggc agtttatggc gggcgtcctg cccgccaccc
      901 tccgggccgt tgcttcacaa cgttcaaatc cgctcccggc ggatttgtcc tactcaggag
      961 agcgttcacc gacaaacaac agataaaacg aaaggcccag tcttccgact gagcctttcg
     1021 ttttatttga tgcctggcag ttccctactc tcgcttagta gttagacgtg cccgagatcc
     1081 atcctagcgg taatacggtt atccacagaa tcaggggata acgcaggaaa gaacatgtga
     1141 gcaaaaggcc agcaaaaggc caggaaccgt aaaaaggccg cgttgctggc gtttttccat
     1201 aggctccgcc cccctgacga gcatcacaaa aatcgacgct caagtcagag gtggcgaaac
     1261 ccgacaggac tataaagata ccaggcgttt ccccctggaa gctccctcgt gcgctctcct
     1321 gttccgaccc tgccgcttac cggatacctg tccgcctttc tcccttcggg aagcgtggcg
     1381 ctttctcata gctcacgctg taggtatctc agttcggtgt aggtcgttcg ctccaagctg
     1441 ggctgtgtgc acgaaccccc cgttcagccc gaccgctgcg ccttatccgg taactatcgt
     1501 cttgagtcca acccggtaag acacgactta tcgccactgg cagcagccac tggtaacagg
     1561 attagcagag cgaggtatgt aggcggtgct acagagttct tgaagtggtg gcctaactac
     1621 ggctacacta gaagaacagt atttggtatc tgcgctctgc tgaagccagt taccttcgga
     1681 aaaagagttg gtagctcttg atccggcaaa caaaccaccg ctggtagcgg tggttttttt
     1741 gtttgcaagc agcagattac gcgcagaaaa aaaggatctc aagaagatcc tttgatcttt
     1801 tctacggggt ctgacgctca gtggaacggg gcgggcggcg ttgtgacaat ttaccgaaca
     1861 actccgcggg acttgacctg atagtttggc tgtgagcaat tatgtgctta gtgcatctaa
     1921 cgcttgagtt aagccgcgcc gcgaagcggc gtcggcttga acgaatttct agctagagga
     1981 tcgcaccaat aactgcctta aaaaaattac gccccgccct gccactcatc gcagtactgt
     2041 tgtaattcat taagcattct gccgacatgg aagccatcac aaacggcatg atgaacctga
     2101 atcgccagcg gcatcagcac cttgtcgcct tgcgtataat atttgcccat tgtgaaaacg
     2161 ggggcgaaga agttgtccat attggccacg tttaaatcaa aactggtgaa actcacccag
     2221 ggattggctg agacgaaaaa catattctca ataaaccctt tagggaaata ggccaggttt
     2281 tcaccgtaac acgccacatc ttgcgaatat atgtgtagaa actgccggaa atcgtcgtgg
     2341 tattcactcc agagcgatga aaacgtttca gtttgctcat ggaaaacggt gtaacaaggg
     2401 tgaacactat cccatatcac cagctcaccg tctttcattg ccatacggaa ctccggatga
     2461 gcattcatca ggcgggcaag aatgtgaata aaggccggat aaaacttgtg cttacttttc
     2521 tttacggtct ttaaaaaggc cgtaatatcc agctgaacgg tctggttata ggtacattga
     2581 gcaactgact gaaatgcctc aaaatgttct ttacgatgcc attgggatat atcaacggtg
     2641 gtatatccag tgattttttt ctccatgatg tttaactttg ttttagggcg actgccctgc
     2701 tgcgtaacat cgttgctgct ccataacatc aaacatcgac ccacggcgta acgcgcttgc
     2761 tgcttggatg cccgaggcat agactgtacc ccaaaaaaac agtcataaca agccatgaaa
     2821 accgccactg cgccgttacc accgctgcgt tcggtcaagg ttctggacca gttgcgtgag
     2881 cgcatacgct acttgcatta cagcttacga accgaacgag gcttatgtcc actcatggtc
     2941 cgtttctgcg gactggcttt ctacgtgaaa aggatctagg tgaagatcct ttttgataat
     3001 ctcatgcctg acatttatat tccccagaac atcaggttaa tggcgttttt gatgtcattt
     3061 tcgcggtggc tgagatcagc cacttcttcc ccgataacgg atactggcac acttgccata
     3121 tcggtggtca tcatgcgcca gctttcatcc ccgatatgca ccaccgggta aagttcacgg
     3181 gagactttat ctgacagcag acgtgcactg gccaggggga tcaccatccg tcgccccggc
     3241 gtgtcaataa tatcactctg tacatccaca aacagacgat aacggctctc tcttttatag
     3301 gtgtaaacct taaactgccg tacgtatagg ctgcgcaact gttgggaagg gcgatcggtg
     3361 cgggcctctt cgctattacg ccagctggcg aaagggggat gtgctgcaag gcgattaagt
     3421 tgggtaacgc cagggttttc ccagtcacga cgttgtaaaa cgacggccag tgaattgtaa
     3481 tacgactcac tatagggcga attgggccag gccaaatagg ccaaaggaat aatggtctct
     3541 attg
//
