>Addgene plasmid #50590 | pCBC-DT1T2 | depositor full sequence | sequence record 75668 | pCBC-DT1T2 sequence 3544 bps
NNNNNNNNNNNNNNNNNNNGTTTTAGAGCTAGAAATAGCAAGTTAAAATAAGGCTAGTCCGTTATCAACT
TGAAAAAGTGGCACCGAGTCGGTGCTTTTTTTTGCAAAATTTTCCAGATCGATTTCTTCTTCCTCTGTTC
TTCGGCGTTCAATTTCTGGGGTTTTCTCTTCGTTTTCTGTAACTGAAACCTAAAATTTGACCTAAAAAAA
ATCTCAAATAATATGATTCAGTGGTTTTGTACTTTTCAGTTAGTTGAGTTTTGCAGTTCCGATGAGATAA
ACCAATATTAATCCAAACTACTGCAGCCTGACAGACAAATGAGGATGCAAACAATTTTAAAGTTTATCTA
ACGCTAGCTGTTTTGTTTCTTCTCTCTGGTGCACCAACGACGGCGTTTTCTCAATCATAAAGAGGCTTGT
TTTACTTAAGGCCAATAATGTTGATGGATCGAAAGAAGAGGGCTTTTAATAAACGAGCCCGTTTAAGCTG
TAAACGATGTCAAAAACATCCCACATCGTTCAGTTGAAAATAGAAGCTCTGTTTATATATTGGTAGAGTC
GACTAAGAGATTGNNNNNNNNNNNNNNNNNNNGTTTAGAGACCAATAATCCTTGGCCTTAAGGGCCTTGC
ATAGCTTGAGTATTCTATAGTGTCACCTAAATAGCTTGGCGTAATCATGGTCATAGCTGTTTCCTGTGTG
AAATTGTTATCCGCTCGGTTTAGTTCCTCACCTTGTCGTATTATACTATGCCGATATACTATGCCGATGA
TTAATTGTCAACACTTAAGTAACTAACTAACAGGAAGAGTTTGTAGAAACGCAAAAAGGCCATCCGTCAG
GATGGCCTTCTGCTTAGTTTGATGCCTGGCAGTTTATGGCGGGCGTCCTGCCCGCCACCCTCCGGGCCGT
TGCTTCACAACGTTCAAATCCGCTCCCGGCGGATTTGTCCTACTCAGGAGAGCGTTCACCGACAAACAAC
AGATAAAACGAAAGGCCCAGTCTTCCGACTGAGCCTTTCGTTTTATTTGATGCCTGGCAGTTCCCTACTC
TCGCTTAGTAGTTAGACGTGCCCGAGATCCATCCTAGCGGTAATACGGTTATCCACAGAATCAGGGGATA
ACGCAGGAAAGAACATGTGAGCAAAAGGCCAGCAAAAGGCCAGGAACCGTAAAAAGGCCGCGTTGCTGGC
GTTTTTCCATAGGCTCCGCCCCCCTGACGAGCATCACAAAAATCGACGCTCAAGTCAGAGGTGGCGAAAC
CCGACAGGACTATAAAGATACCAGGCGTTTCCCCCTGGAAGCTCCCTCGTGCGCTCTCCTGTTCCGACCC
TGCCGCTTACCGGATACCTGTCCGCCTTTCTCCCTTCGGGAAGCGTGGCGCTTTCTCATAGCTCACGCTG
TAGGTATCTCAGTTCGGTGTAGGTCGTTCGCTCCAAGCTGGGCTGTGTGCACGAACCCCCCGTTCAGCCC
GACCGCTGCGCCTTATCCGGTAACTATCGTCTTGAGTCCAACCCGGTAAGACACGACTTATCGCCACTGG
CAGCAGCCACTGGTAACAGGATTAGCAGAGCGAGGTATGTAGGCGGTGCTACAGAGTTCTTGAAGTGGTG
GCCTAACTACGGCTACACTAGAAGAACAGTATTTGGTATCTGCGCTCTGCTGAAGCCAGTTACCTTCGGA
AAAAGAGTTGGTAGCTCTTGATCCGGCAAACAAACCACCGCTGGTAGCGGTGGTTTTTTTGTTTGCAAGC
AGCAGATTACGCGCAGAAAAAAAGGATCTCAAGAAGATCCTTTGATCTTTTCTACCGGGTCTGACGCTCA
GTGGAACGGGGCGGGCGGCGTTGTGACAATTTACCGAACAACTCCGCGGGACTTGACCTGATAGTTTGGC
TGTGAGCAATTATGTGCTTAGTGCATCTAACGCTTGAGTTAAGCCGCGCCGCGAAGCGGCGTCGGCTTGA
ACGAATTTCTAGCTAGAGGATCGCACCAATAACTGCCTTAAAAAAATTACGCCCCGCCCTGCCACTCATC
GCAGTACTGTTGTAATTCATTAAGCATTCTGCCGACATGGAAGCCATCACAAACGGCATGATGAACCTGA
ATCGCCAGCGGCATCAGCACCTTGTCGCCTTGCGTATAATATTTGCCCATTGTGAAAACGGGGGCGAAGA
AGTTGTCCATATTGGCCACGTTTAAATCAAAACTGGTGAAACTCACCCAGGGATTGGCTGAGACGAAAAA
CATATTCTCAATAAACCCTTTAGGGAAATAGGCCAGGTTTTCACCGTAACACGCCACATCTTGCGAATAT
ATGTGTAGAAACTGCCGGAAATCGTCGTGGTATTCACTCCAGAGCGATGAAAACGTTTCAGTTTGCTCAT
GGAAAACGGTGTAACAAGGGTGAACACTATCCCATATCACCAGCTCACCGTCTTTCATTGCCATACGGAA
CTCCGGATGAGCATTCATCAGGCGGGCAAGAATGTGAATAAAGGCCGGATAAAACTTGTGCTTACTTTTC
TTTACGGTCTTTAAAAAGGCCGTAATATCCAGCTGAACGGTCTGGTTATAGGTACATTGAGCAACTGACT
GAAATGCCTCAAAATGTTCTTTACGATGCCATTGGGATATATCAACGGTGGTATATCCAGTGATTTTTTT
CTCCATGATGTTTAACTTTGTTTTAGGGCGACTGCCCTGCTGCGTAACATCGTTGCTGCTCCATAACATC
AAACATCGACCCACGGCGTAACGCGCTTGCTGCTTGGATGCCCGAGGCATAGACTGTACCCCAAAAAAAC
AGTCATAACAAGCCATGAAAACCGCCACTGCGCCGTTACCACCGCTGCGTTCGGTCAAGGTTCTGGACCA
GTTGCGTGAGCGCATACGCTACTTGCATTACAGCTTACGAACCGAACGAGGCTTATGTCCACTCATGGTC
CGTTTCTGCGGACTGGCTTTCTACGTGAAAAGGATCTAGGTGAAGATCCTTTTTGATAATCTCATGCCTG
ACATTTATATTCCCCAGAACATCAGGTTAATGGCGTTTTTGATGTCATTTTCGCGGTGGCTGAGATCAGC
CACTTCTTCCCCGATAACGGATACTGGCACACTTGCCATATCGGTGGTCATCATGCGCCAGCTTTCATCC
CCGATATGCACCACCGGGTAAAGTTCACGGGAGACTTTATCTGACAGCAGACGTGCACTGGCCAGGGGGA
TCACCATCCGTCGCCCCGGCGTGTCAATAATATCACTCTGTACATCCACAAACAGACGATAACGGCTCTC
TCTTTTATAGGTGTAAACCTTAAACTGCCGTACGTATAGGCTGCGCAACTGTTGGGAAGGGCGATCGGTG
CGGGCCTCTTCGCTATTACGCCAGCTGGCGAAAGGGGGATGTGCTGCAAGGCGATTAAGTTGGGTAACGC
CAGGGTTTTCCCAGTCACGACGTTGTAAAACGACGGCCAGTGAATTGTAATACGACTCACTATAGGGCGA
ATTGGGCCAGGCCAAATAGGCCAAAGGAATAATGGTCTCTATTG
Features (pLannotate 1.2.2; 12 found; start..end, strand, type, name):
     20..95      +  misc_RNA       gRNA scaffold: guide RNA scaffold for the Streptococcus pyogenes CRISPR/Cas9 system
    644..662     -  promoter       SP6 promoter: promoter for bacteriophage SP6 RNA polymerase
    735..782     -  promoter       EM7 promoter: synthetic bacterial promoter&nbsp
    824..851     -  terminator     rrnB T2 terminator: transcription terminator T2 from the E. coli rrnB gene
    983..1026    +  terminator     rrnB T1 terminator: Escherichia coli rrnB; transcription terminator T1 from the E. coli rrnB gene
   1194..1782    -  rep_origin     ori: high-copy-number ColE1/pMB1/pBR322/pUC origin of replication
   2007..2666    -  CDS            CmR: chloramphenicol acetyltransferase; cat; confers resistance to chloramphenicol
   2673..2729    -  CDS            GmR (fragment): gentamycin acetyltransferase; aacC1; confers resistance to gentamycin
   2815..2919    +  CDS            int (fragment): INT2_ECOLX - Protein inferred from homology: Swiss-Prot protein existence level 3. Putative integrase believed to be involved in the insertion of antibiotic resistance genes into plasmids and transposons. From Escherichia coli.
   3015..3318    -  CDS            ccdB (fragment): CcdB, a bacterial toxin that poisons DNA gyrase; ccdB; Plasmids containing the ccdB gene cannot be propagated in standard E. coli strains.
   3328..3475    -  CDS            lacZα (fragment): LacZα fragment of β-galactosidase; lacZ fragment
   3478..3496    +  promoter       T7 promoter: promoter for bacteriophage T7 RNA polymerase
