[The description below was written by a language model from this plasmid's Addgene catalogue record, the feature table of its GenBank file and pLannotate feature annotations shown in this document.]
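Description:
pCBC-DT1T2 is a small (3,544 bp) bacterial cloning plasmid built on the pGWC backbone. It serves as a PCR template module in a CRISPR/Cas9 toolkit for multiplex genome editing and gene regulation in plants, and is not itself a plant expression or transformation vector. It replicates in E. coli from a high-copy ColE1/pUC-type origin and is selected with chloramphenicol through the cat (CmR) gene. The backbone carries rrnB T1 and T2 terminators, an EM7 bacterial promoter, flanking SP6 and T7 promoters, and M13 primer sites useful for sequencing across the insert. Both annotations also detect a ccdB coding region, a lacZα fragment, and short remnants of gentamicin resistance and integrase genes. The automated annotation flags ccdB as a fragment, and the plasmid is listed as grown in DH5alpha, a standard strain, which suggests the toxin is not functionally expressed. The record does not explain this.

The synthetic insert is catalogued as "T1, U626t plus, U629p, T2". By these names, a first target-site position is followed by a U6-26 terminator region, a U6-29 promoter, and a second target-site position. The record does not define these elements further. The only part of this region annotated in the feature tables is a Streptococcus pyogenes Cas9 guide RNA scaffold near the start of the sequence; the U6 elements are not annotated. According to the stated purpose, the plasmid is amplified to generate fragments for assembling expression cassettes that carry more than one gRNA target site. The arrangement suggests that the scaffold–terminator–promoter block links two guide units, but the record does not specify primer design, the assembly method or the destination vectors.
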