Addgene plasmid #50590: pCBC-DT1T2
Purpose: CRISPR/Cas based plant genome editing and gene regulation; used as template for making expression cassette with multiple gRNA target sites
Depositing lab: Qi-Jun Chen. Depositing organization: China Agricultural University. Publication: A CRISPR/Cas9 toolkit for multiplex genome editing in plants. Xing HL, Dong L, Wang ZP, Zhang HY, Han CY, Liu B, Wang XC, Chen QJ. BMC Plant Biol. 2014 Nov 29;14(1):327. 10.1186/s12870-014-0327-y PubMed 25432517.
Backbone
  Vector backbone: pGWC
  Vector type: Plant Expression, CRISPR ; PCR template
Growth in bacteria
  Bacterial resistance: Chloramphenicol, 25 μg/mL
  Growth temperature: 37°C
  Growth strain: DH5alpha
  Copy number: Unknown
Gene/Insert
  Gene/Insert name: T1, U626t plus, U629p, T2
  Species: Synthetic
  Cloning method: Unknown
  Sequencing primers: 5′ SP6; 3′ T7
Terms and licenses: Academic/Nonprofit Terms; Industry Terms: Not Available to Industry
How to cite: pCBC-DT1T2 was a gift from Qi-Jun Chen (Addgene plasmid # 50590 ; http://n2t.net/addgene:50590 ; RRID:Addgene_50590)
