>Addgene plasmid #50590 | pCBC-DT1T2 | addgene partial sequence | sequence record 76795 | SP6 5'-ATTTAGGTGACACTATAG-3'
AAACTGCCATTGTATAACTTTGCCAATCTCTTAGTCGACTCTACCAATATATAAACAGAGCTTCTATTTT
CAACTGAACGATGTGGGATGTTTTTGACATCGTTTACAGCTTAAACGGGCTCGTTTATTAAAAGCCCTCT
TCTTTCGATCCATCAACATTATTGGCCTTAAGTAAAACAAGCCTCTTTATGATTGAGAAAACGCCGTCGT
TGGTGCACCAGAGAGAAGAAACAAAACAGCTAGCGTTAGATAAACTTTAAAATTGTTTGCATCCTCATTT
GTCTGTCAGGCTGCAGTAGTTTGGATTAATATTGGTTTATCTCATCGGAACTGCAAAACTCAACTAACTG
AAAAGTACAAAACCACTGAATCATATTATTTGAGATTTTTTTTAGGTCAAATTTTAGGTTTCAGTTACAG
AAAACGAAGAGAAAACCCCAGAAATTGAACGCCGAAGAACAGAGGAAGAAGAAATCGATCTGGAAAATTT
TGCAAAAAAAAGCACCGACTCGGTGCCACTTTTTCAAGTTGATAACGGACTAGCCTTATTTTAACTTGCT
ATTTCTAGCTCTAAAACGAGAACCGCCATGGCCGTCCAATAGAGACCATTATTCCTTTGGCCTATTTGGC
CTGGCCCAATTCGCCCTATAGTGAGTCGTATTACAATTCACTGGCCGTCGTTTTACAACGTCGTGACTGG
GAAAACCCTGGCGTTACCCAACTTAATCGCCTTGCAGCACATCCCCCTTTCGCCAGCTGGCGTAATAGCG
AAGAGGCCCGCACCGATCGCCCTTCCCAACAGTTGCGCAGCCTATACGTACGGCAGTTTAAGGTTTACAC
CTATAAAAGAGAGAGCCGTTATCGTCTGTTTGTGGATGTACAGAGTGATATTATTGACACGCCGGGGCGA
CGGATGGTGATCCCCCTGGCCAGTGCACGTCTGCTGTCA
